Addgene plasmid #149710: pNG1256
Purpose: Expresses RpoA, RpoB, RpoC-9His and RpoZ from Bacillus subtilis to produce core RNAP complex
Depositing lab: Peter Lewis. Depositing organization: University of Newcastle, Australia. Publication: Molecular basis for RNA polymerase-dependent transcription complex recycling by the helicase-like motor protein HelD. Newing TP, Oakley AJ, Miller M, Dawson CJ, Brown SHJ, Bouwer JC, Tolun G, Lewis PJ. Nat Commun. 2020 Dec 18;11(1):6420. doi: 10.1038/s41467-020-20157-5. PubMed 33339820.
Backbone
  Vector backbone: pNG219
  Backbone manufacturer: https://doi.org/10.1016/j.pep.2008.01.006
  Backbone size w/o insert (bp): 12971
  Total vector size (bp): 13243
  Vector type: Bacterial Expression
Growth in bacteria
  Bacterial resistance: Ampicillin, 100 μg/mL
  Growth temperature: 37°C
  Growth strain: DH5alpha
  Copy number: High Copy
Gene/Insert
  Gene/Insert name: rpoZ (alt names: yloH; BSU_15690)
  Entrez Gene: rpoZ (a.k.a. BSU_15690, BSU15690)
  Promoter: T7
  Cloning method: Gibson Cloning
  Sequencing primers: 5′ TCGTTAAAGGCGACAATGTT; 3′ ACGCCTTTATAACGAACTCG
Terms and licenses: Academic/Nonprofit Terms; Industry Terms: Not Available to Industry
How to cite: pNG1256 was a gift from Peter Lewis (Addgene plasmid # 149710 ; http://n2t.net/addgene:149710 ; RRID:Addgene_149710)
