[The description below was written by a language model from this plasmid's Addgene catalogue record and pLannotate feature annotations shown in this document.]
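Description:
pNG1256 is a bacterial expression plasmid of about 13.2 kb that co-produces the four subunits of the Bacillus subtilis core RNA polymerase in E. coli. It was made by Gibson cloning of the small rpoZ (omega subunit, also called yloH) gene into pNG219, a backbone that evidently already carried the other polymerase genes, since it accounts for nearly all of the plasmid's size. The vector skeleton is pBR322-like. It has a ColE1/pMB1-type origin with the adjacent bom mobility region and rop gene, and an ampicillin resistance gene (bla) under its own promoter for selection. The tetracycline resistance gene survives only as two fragments flanking the expression region, so it appears to have been interrupted by the cloned cassette and is presumably non-functional. The catalogue lists the plasmid as high copy, although a rop gene is annotated, which normally lowers copy number.

The payload is arranged as two T7-promoter-driven units in the same orientation. The first T7 promoter precedes rpoA (alpha) and rpoB (beta). The second precedes rpoZ (omega) followed by rpoC (beta prime). A single annotated T7 terminator lies downstream of the whole array. rpoC carries a C-terminal polyhistidine tag, described as 9His in the catalogue and detected as an 8xHis feature by the annotation software. This places the affinity handle on one subunit so that the assembled complex can be purified through it. A short fragment annotated as a T7 gene 10-derived tag just before the terminator is probably residual vector sequence. Expression requires a host supplying T7 RNA polymerase. The plasmid is intended for recombinant production of core RNAP, and the associated publication concerns the molecular basis of transcription complex recycling by the helicase-like protein HelD.
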