Features (pLannotate 1.2.2; 18 found; start..end, strand, type, name):
      1..589     +  rep_origin     ori: high-copy-number ColE1/pMB1/pBR322/pUC origin of replication
    775..914     -  misc_feature   bom: basis of mobility region from pBR322
   1016..1207    -  CDS            rop: Rop protein, which maintains plasmids at low copy number; rop
   1224..1604    +  CDS            YPB1_ECOLX: Protein predicted: Swiss-Prot protein existence level 4. From Escherichia coli.
   1846..2746    -  CDS            TcR (fragment): tetracycline efflux protein; tet; confers resistance to tetracycline
   2768..2786    +  promoter       T7 promoter: promoter for bacteriophage T7 RNA polymerase
   2851..3792    +  CDS            rpoA (sequence partly withheld): RPOA_BACSU - Experimental evidence at protein level: Swiss-Prot protein existence level 1. DNA-dependent RNA polymerase catalyzes the transcription of DNA into RNA using the four ribonucleoside triphosphates as substrates. From Bacillus subtilis (strain 168).
   3914..7492    +  CDS            rpoB: RPOB_BACSU - Also known as crsE, rfm. Experimental evidence at protein level: Swiss-Prot protein existence level 1. DNA-dependent RNA polymerase catalyzes the transcription of DNA into RNA using the four ribonucleoside triphosphates as substrates. From Bacillus subtilis (strain 168).
   7519..7537    +  promoter       T7 promoter: promoter for bacteriophage T7 RNA polymerase
   7582..7782    +  CDS            rpoZ: RPOZ_BACSU - Also known as yloH. Experimental evidence at protein level: Swiss-Prot protein existence level 1. Promotes RNA polymerase assembly. Latches the N- and C- terminal regions of the beta' subunit thereby facilitating its interaction with the beta and alpha subunits (By similarity). In vitro reconstitution experiments this subunit is dispensible (PubMed:18289874). From Bacillus subtilis (strain 168).
   7829..11425   +  CDS            rpoC: RPOC_BACSU - Also known as lpm, std. Experimental evidence at protein level: Swiss-Prot protein existence level 1. DNA-dependent RNA polymerase catalyzes the transcription of DNA into RNA using the four ribonucleoside triphosphates as substrates. From Bacillus subtilis (strain 168).
  11432..11455   +  CDS            8xHis: 8xHis affinity tag
  11485..11534   +  CDS            SET1 (fragment): solubility-enhancement tag derived from T7 phage gene 10B
  11542..11589   +  terminator     T7 terminator: transcription terminator for bacteriophage T7 RNA polymerase
  11615..11905   -  CDS            TcR (fragment): tetracycline efflux protein; tet; confers resistance to tetracycline
  11953..11981   -  promoter       tet promoter: E. coli promoter for tetracycline efflux protein gene
  12098..12202   +  promoter       AmpR promoter: bla
  12203..13063   +  CDS            AmpR: β-lactamase; bla; confers resistance to ampicillin, carbenicillin, and related antibiotics
>Addgene plasmid #149710 | pNG1256 | addgene full sequence | sequence record 306848 | Addgene NGS Result
TTGAGATCCTTTTTTTCTGCGCGTAATCTGCTGCTTGCAAACAAAAAAACCACCGCTACCAGCGGTGGTT
TGTTTGCCGGATCAAGAGCTACCAACTCTTTTTCCGAAGGTAACTGGCTTCAGCAGAGCGCAGATACCAA
ATACTGTCCTTCTAGTGTAGCCGTAGTTAGGCCACCACTTCAAGAACTCTGTAGCACCGCCTACATACCT
CGCTCTGCTAATCCTGTTACCAGTGGCTGCTGCCAGTGGCGATAAGTCGTGTCTTACCGGGTTGGACTCA
AGACGATAGTTACCGGATAAGGCGCAGCGGTCGGGCTGAACGGGGGGTTCGTGCACACAGCCCAGCTTGG
AGCGAACGACCTACACCGAACTGAGATACCTACAGCGTGAGCTATGAGAAAGCGCCACGCTTCCCGAAGG
GAGAAAGGCGGACAGGTATCCGGTAAGCGGCAGGGTCGGAACAGGAGAGCGCACGAGGGAGCTTCCAGGG
GGAAACGCCTGGTATCTTTATAGTCCTGTCGGGTTTCGCCACCTCTGACTTGAGCGTCGATTTTTGTGAT
GCTCGTCAGGGGGGCGGAGCCTATGGAAAAACGCCAGCAACGCGGCCTTTTTACGGTTCCTGGCCTTTTG
CTGGCCTTTTGCTCACATGTTCTTTCCTGCGTTATCCCCTGATTCTGTGGATAACCGTATTACCGCCTTT
GAGTGAGCTGATACCGCTCGCCGCAGCCGAACGACCGAGCGCAGCGAGTCAGTGAGCGAGGAAGCGGAAG
AGCGCCTGATGCGGTATTTTCTCCTTACGCATCTGTGCGGTATTTCACACCGCAATGGTGCACTCTCAGT
ACAATCTGCTCTGATGCCGCATAGTTAAGCCAGTATACACTCCGCTATCGCTACGTGACTGGGTCATGGC
TGCGCCCCGACACCCGCCAACACCCGCTGACGCGCCCTGACGGGCTTGTCTGCTCCCGGCATCCGCTTAC
AGACAAGCTGTGACCGTCTCCGGGAGCTGCATGTGTCAGAGGTTTTCACCGTCATCACCGAAACGCGCGA
GGCAGCTGCGGTAAAGCTCATCAGCGTGGTCGTGAAGCGATTCACAGATGTCTGCCTGTTCATCCGCGTC
CAGCTCGTTGAGTTTCTCCAGAAGCGTTAATGTCTGGCTTCTGATAAAGCGGGCCATGTTAAGGGCGGTT
TTTTCCTGTTTGGTCACTGATGCCTCCGTGTAAGGGGGATTTCTGTTCATGGGGGTAATGATACCGATGA
AACGAGAGAGGATGCTCACGATACGGGTTACTGATGATGAACATGCCCGGTTACTGGAACGTTGTGAGGG
TAAACAACTGGCGGTATGGATGCGGCGGGACCAGAGAAAAATCACTCAGGGTCAATGCCAGCGCTTCGTT
AATACAGATGTAGGTGTTCCACAGGGTAGCCAGCAGCATCCTGCGATGCAGATCCGGAACATAATGGTGC
AGGGCGCTGACTTCCGCGTTTCCAGACTTTACGAAACACGGAAACCGAAGACCATTCATGTTGTTGCTCA
GGTCGCAGACGTTTTGCAGCAGCAGTCGCTTCACGTTCGCTCGCGTATCGGTGATTCATTCTGCTAACCA
GTAAGGCAACCCCGCCAGCCTAGCCGGGTCCTCAACGACAGGAGCACGATCATGCGCACCCGTGGCCAGG
ACCCAACGCTGCCCGAGATGCGCCGCGTGCGGCTGCTGGAGATGGCGGACGCGATGGATATGTTCTGCCA
AGGGTTGGTTTGCGCATTCACAGTTCTCCGCAAGAATTGATTGGCTCCAATTCTTGGAGTGGTGAATCCG
TTAGCGAGGTGCCGCCGGCTTCCATTCAGGTCGAGGTGGCCCGGCTCCATGCACCGCGACGCAACGCGGG
GAGGCAGACAAGGTATAGGGCGGCGCCTACAATCCATGCCAACCCGTTCCATGTGCTCGCCGAGGCGGCA
TAAATCGCCGTGACGATCAGCGGTCCAATGATCGAAGTTAGGCTGGTAAGAGCCGCGAGCGATCCTTGAA
GCTGTCCCTGATGGTCGTCATCTACCTGCCTGGACAGCATGGCCTGCAACGCGGGCATCCCGATGCCGCC
GGAAGCGAGAAGAATCATAATGGGGAAGGCCATCCAGCCTCGCGTCGCGAACGCCAGCAAGACGTAGCCC
AGCGCGTCGGCCGCCATGCCGGCGATAATGGCCTGCTTCTCGCCGAAACGTTTGGTGGCGGGACCAGTGA
CGAAGGCTTGAGCGAGGGCGTGCAAGATTCCGAATACCGCAAGCGACAGGCCGATCATCGTCGCGCTCCA
GCGAAAGCGGTCCTCGCCGAAAATGACCCAGAGCGCTGCCGGCACCTGTCCTACGAGTTGCATGATAAAG
AAGACAGTCATAAGTGCGGCGACGATAGTCATGCCCCGCGCCCACCGGAAGGAGCTGACTGGGTTGAAGG
CTCTCAAGGGCATCGGTCGACGCTCTCCCTTATGCGACTCCTGCATTAGGAAGCAGCCCAGTAGTAGGTT
GAGGCCGTTGAGCACCGCCGCCGCAAGGAATGGTGCATGCAAGGAGATGGCGCCCAACAGTCCCCCGGCC
ACGGGGCCTGCCACCATACCCACGCCGAAACAAGCGCTCATGAGCCCGAAGTGGCGAGCCCGATCTTCCC
CATCGGTGATGTCGGCGATATAGGCGCCAGCAACCGCACCTGTGGCGCCGGTGATGCCGGCCACGATGCG
TCCGGCGTAGAGGATCGAGATCTCGATCCCGCGAAATTAATACGACTCACTATAGGGAGACCACAACGGT
TTCCCTCTAGTAATAATTTTGTTTAATCGGATCATAAGGAGGTTAATCATATGATCGAGATTGAAAAACC
AAAAATCGAAACGGTTGAAATCAGCGACGATGCCAAATTTGGTAAGTTTGTCGTAGAGCCACTTGAGCGT
GGATATGGTACAACTCTGGGTAACTCCTTACGTCGTATCCTCTTATCCTCACTCCCTGGTGCCGCTGTAA
CATCAATCCAGATAGATGGTGTACTGCACGAATTCTCGACAATTGAAGGCGTTGTGGAAGATGTTACAAC
GATTATCTTACACATTAAAAAGCTTGCATTGAAAATCTACTCTGATGAAGAGAAGACGCTAGAAATTGAT
GTACAGGGTGAAGGAACTGTAACGGCAGCTGATATTACACACGATAGTGATGTAGAGATCTTAAATCCTG
ATCTTCATATCGCGACTCTTGGTGAGAATGCGAGTTTCCGAGTTCGCCTTACTGCTCAAAGAGGACGTGG
GTATACGCCTGCTGACGCAAACAAGAGAGACGATCAGCCAATCGGCGTGATTCCGATCGATTCTATCTAT
ACGCCAGTTTCTCGTGTATCTTATCAGGTAGAGAACACTCGTGTAGGCCAAGTTGCAAACTATGATAAAC
TTACACTTGATGTTTGGACTGATGGAAGCACTGGACCGAAAGAAGCAATTGCGCTTGGTTCAAAGATTTT
AACTGAACACCTTAATATATTCGTTGGTTTAACTGACGAAGCTCAACATGCTGAAATCATGGTTGAAAAA
GAAGAAGATCAA
[201 nt withheld, positions 3583-3783]
AAAGACGATTGACTAGATGTGGTTTTCTTAATTAGAAACCCTTTTTTCTTTTGTCTTGTAAAAGTATTTT
CTTTCTTTGGAAGAAATGCTTATTACACATATAATACGCATGATTTGAGGGGTGAATCAGTTGACAGGTC
AACTAGTTCAGTATGGACGACACCGCCAGCGCAGAAGCTATGCTCGCATTAGCGAAGTGTTAGAATTACC
AAATCTCATTGAAATTCAAACCTCTTCTTATCAGTGGTTTCTTGATGAGGGTCTTAGAGAGATGTTTCAA
GACATATCACCAATTGAGGATTTCACTGGTAACCTCTCTCTTGAGTTCATTGATTATAGTTTAGGTGAGC
CTAAATATCCTGTAGAGGAATCAAAAGAACGTGATGTGACTTACTCAGCTCCGCTAAGAGTGAAGGTTCG
TTTAATTAACAAAGAAACTGGAGAGGTAAAAGACCAAGATGTCTTCATGGGTGATTTCCCTATTATGACA
GATACAGGTACTTTTATCATTAACGGTGCGGAACGTGTTATCGTTTCCCAGCTTGTTCGGTCTCCAAGTG
TATATTTCAGTGGTAAAGTAGACAAAAACGGTAAAAAAGGTTTTACCGCAACTGTCATTCCAAACCGTGG
CGCATGGTTAGAATACGAAACTGATGCGAAAGATGTTGTTTATGTCCGCATTGATCGCACACGTAAGTTG
CCGGTTACGGTTCTTTTGCGTGCTCTCGGCTTCGGCTCCGATCAAGAGATTCTTGATCTCATAGGAGAAA
ACGAATACCTGCGAAATACGCTTGATAAAGATAACACAGAAAACAGCGACAAAGCGTTGCTGGAAATTTA
CGAGCGTCTCCGTCCTGGAGAGCCGCCTACAGTAGAAAATGCGAAAAGCTTGCTTGATTCTCGTTTCTTT
GATCCGAAACGATACGATCTTGCCAATGTAGGACGCTATAAAATTAATAAAAAACTTCATATTAAGAATC
GCCTCTTCAATCAGAGACTTGCTGAAACGCTTGTTGATCCTGAAACAGGAGAAATCCTTGCTGAAAAAGG
CCAGATTCTTGATAGAAGAACGCTTGATAAAGTACTGCCATACTTAGAAAACGGAATCGGTTTTAGAAAG
CTGTATCCGAATGGCGGCGTTGTTGAAGATGAAGTGACTCTTCAATCAATTAAAATCTTTGCTCCGACTG
ATCAAGAAGGAGAACAGGTTATCAATGTAATCGGCAATGCTTACATCGAAGAAGAGATTAAAAACATCAC
GCCTGCTGATATTATTTCTTCAATCAGCTACTTCTTCAACCTGCTGCACGGAGTAGGCGACACAGATGAT
ATCGATCATCTTGGAAACCGCCGTTTACGTTCTGTAGGCGAGCTTCTCCAGAACCAATTCCGTATCGGTT
TAAGCCGTATGGAGCGTGTGGTTCGTGAGAGAATGTCAATTCAAGATACGAATACAATTACGCCTCAGCA
GCTGATCAATATTCGTCCTGTTATTGCGTCCATTAAAGAGTTCTTTGGAAGCTCACAGCTTTCTCAATTC
ATGGATCAGACGAACCCGCTTGCTGAATTAACGCACAAGCGTCGTCTGTCAGCATTAGGACCGGGCGGAT
TGACACGTGAGCGTGCCGGAATGGAAGTGCGTGACGTTCACTACTCCCACTATGGCCGTATGTGTCCGAT
TGAAACGCCTGAGGGCCCGAACATCGGTTTGATCAACTCACTATCATCTTATGCAAAAGTAAACCGTTTT
GGCTTTATTGAAACGCCATATCGCCGCGTTGACCCTGAAACAGGGAAGGTAACGGGCAGAATCGATTACT
TAACTGCTGATGAAGAGGATAACTATGTTGTCGCTCAAGCGAATGCTCGTCTTGATGACGAAGGCGCCTT
TATTGATGACAGCATCGTAGCTCGTTTCCGCGGGGAGAACACCGTTGTTTCCAGAAATCGTGTAGACTAC
ATGGATGTATCGCCTAAGCAGGTTGTATCTGCTGCGACAGCATGTATCCCGTTCTTAGAAAACGATGACT
CCAACCGTGCCCTCATGGGAGCGAACATGCAGCGTCAGGCTGTGCCTTTGATGCAGCCGGAAGCGCCATT
TGTTGGAACTGGTATGGAATACGTATCAGGAAAAGACTCTGGTGCCGCTGTTATTTGTAAACACCCTGGT
ATCGTTGAACGCGTAGAAGCCAAAAACGTTTGGGTTCGCCGTTATGAAGAAGTAGACGGTCAAAAAGTAA
AAGGAAACCTGGATAAATACAGCCTGCTGAAATTTGTCCGCTCTAACCAAGGTACGTGCTACAACCAGCG
TCCGATCGTAAGTGTCGGCGATGAAGTGGTAAAAGGAGAAATCCTTGCTGACGGTCCTTCTATGGAGCTT
GGTGAACTTGCACTTGGCCGTAACGTAATGGTCGGCTTCATGACGTGGGATGGCTACAACTATGAGGATG
CCATCATCATGAGTGAACGCCTAGTGAAGGATGATGTTTATACATCTATCCACATTGAAGAATACGAATC
AGAAGCACGTGATACGAAACTTGGACCTGAAGAAATCACTCGCGATATTCCAAACGTCGGTGAAGATGCG
CTTCGCAATCTTGATGACCGCGGAATCATCCGTATTGGGGCAGAAGTAAAAGACGGAGATCTTCTTGTTG
GTAAAGTAACGCCTAAAGGCGTAACTGAACTGACTGCCGAAGAACGCCTTCTTCACGCCATCTTTGGCGA
GAAAGCCCGCGAGGTTCGTGATACTTCTCTTCGTGTGCCACATGGCGGCGGCGGAATTATCCATGACGTT
AAAGTCTTCAACCGTGAAGACGGAGACGAACTTCCTCCAGGTGTTAACCAGTTAGTACGCGTATATATCG
TTCAGAAACGTAAGATTTCTGAAGGGGATAAAATGGCCGGTCGTCACGGTAACAAAGGTGTTATCTCTAA
GATTCTTCCTGAAGAGGATATGCCTTACCTTCCTGACGGCACACCAATTGATATCATGCTTAACCCGCTG
GGCGTACCATCACGTATGAACATCGGGCAGGTATTGGAACTTCACATGGGTATGGCCGCTCGTTACCTTG
GCATTCACATTGCATCTCCTGTATTTGACGGAGCGCGAGAAGAGGATGTCTGGGAAACACTTGAAGAAGC
CGGCATGTCTCGTGACGCCAAAACAGTGCTTTACGACGGACGTACTGGAGAGCCGTTTGATAACCGTGTA
TCTGTCGGTATCATGTACATGATCAAACTGGCTCACATGGTTGACGATAAACTTCATGCACGCTCTACAG
GCCCTTACTCACTTGTTACGCAGCAGCCTCTTGGCGGTAAAGCGCAATTTGGCGGACAGCGTTTTGGTGA
GATGGAGGTTTGGGCACTTGAAGCTTACGGTGCGGCTTACACTCTTCAAGAAATTCTGACTGTTAAGTCT
GATGACGTGGTTGGACGTGTGAAAACATACGAAGCCATCGTTAAAGGCGACAATGTTCCTGAACCAGGTG
TTCCGGAATCATTCAAAGTATTAATCAAAGAACTTCAAAGCTTAGGTATGGATGTCAAAATCCTTTCTGG
TGATGAAGAAGAAATAGAAATGAGAGATTTAGAAGACGAAGAAGATGCGAAACAAGCTGACGGCCTGGCA
TTATCAGGTGATGAAGAGCCGGAAGAAACAGCATCTGCAGACGTTGAACGCGATGTAGTAACAAAAGAAT
AATCTCTACTTATAGCGAGCACTCGTAATACGACTCACTATAGGTATTGCCCATGGTTTAGCATACCTCT
AGACCAAAGGAGCCTATGATGTTAGATCCGTCAATTGATTCTTTAATGAATAAATTAGATTCAAAATATA
CGCTGGTGACTGTTTCTGCGAGACGTGCCCGTGAAATGCAAATCAAAAAAGACCAAATGATTGAACATAC
GATTTCACACAAATATGTAGGCAAAGCTTTAGAAGAAATTGATGCAGGCCTGCTTTCGTTTGAAAAGGAA
GACCGCGAATAGGCTGACATCGGTTAATCCGAAGATAAAAAGGGAGGTAGGCCCCTTGCTAGATGTGAAC
AATTTTGAGTATATGAACATCGGTCTTGCTTCACCAGATAAAATCCGTTCATGGTCCTTTGGTGAAGTGA
AAAAGCCTGAAACGATAAACTATCGTACGTTAAAACCTGAAAAGGACGGTCTATTCTGCGAACGCATTTT
CGGACCGACTAAGGACTGGGAATGTCATTGCGGGAAGTACAAGCGAGTTCGTTATAAAGGCGTAGTTTGT
GACCGCTGCGGAGTCGAAGTAACACGGGCTAAAGTCCGTCGTGAGAGAATGGGGCACATTGAACTGGCTG
CCCCAGTTTCCCACATTTGGTATTTCAAAGGTATTCCAAGCCGTATGGGTCTTGTGCTGGATATGTCACC
TCGTGCTTTAGAAGAAGTCATTTACTTTGCTTCTTACGTTGTAACTGATCCGGCGAATACACCGCTTGAA
AAGAAACAGCTTCTGTCTGAGAAAGAATACCGTGCTTATCTTGATAAATACGGTAATAAATTCCAAGCAT
CTATGGGTGCTGAAGCAATTCATAAACTTCTTCAAGATATCGATCTTGTAAAAGAAGTTGATATGTTAAA
AGAAGAGCTGAAAACTTCACAAGGACAACGCCGTACTCGTGCGATCAAACGTCTTGAAGTTTTAGAAGCC
TTCCGTAACTCAGGAAACAAGCCTTCTTGGATGATCCTTGATGTGCTTCCTGTTATTCCTCCGGAGCTCA
GACCGATGGTTCAGCTAGATGGCGGACGTTTTGCGACTTCTGATTTGAATGACCTTTATCGTCGTGTCAT
CAACCGTAACAATCGTTTGAAACGCCTTTTGGACCTTGGTGCGCCTAGCATCATCGTTCAAAACGAAAAG
CGTATGCTTCAAGAGGCTGTCGATGCCCTAATTGACAACGGCCGCCGCGGACGCCCTGTAACAGGTCCTG
GAAACAGACCGTTAAAATCTCTTTCTCACATGCTGAAAGGGAAGCAAGGCCGTTTCCGTCAAAACCTTCT
TGGTAAACGTGTCGATTACTCCGGACGTTCTGTAATCGTTGTTGGTCCTCATTTGAAAATGTACCAATGC
GGATTACCGAAGGAAATGGCACTTGAACTTTTCAAACCTTTCGTTATGAAAGAACTTGTTGAAAAAGGTC
TTGCTCACAACATTAAGAGTGCGAAACGCAAAATTGAGCGCGTACAGCCTGAAGTTTGGGATGTACTAGA
ATCAGTTATTAAGGAGCATCCGGTACTGCTGAACCGTGCCCCTACACTTCACAGATTAGGTATCCAGGCG
TTTGAACCAACGCTTGTTGAAGGACGCGCAATCCGTCTTCACCCGCTCGTATGTACAGCTTACAACGCTG
ACTTTGACGGTGACCAAATGGCGGTTCACGTACCATTATCTGCTGAAGCACAAGCTGAAGCACGCATCTT
GATGCTTGCTGCTCAAAACATCTTGAACCCTAAAGATGGTAAACCGGTTGTAACACCGTCTCAGGATATG
GTACTAGGTAACTATTACCTGACACTTGAGCGTGCCGGTGCTGTCGGTGAAGGTATGGTCTTCAAGAATA
CAGACGAAGCGCTTCTTGCTTATCAAAACGGATATGTTCACCTTCATACGAGAGTAGCTGTTGCAGCTAA
CTCACTTAAGAATGTGACATTTACCGAAGAACAGCGCTCAAAATTGTTAATTACAACTGTCGGTAAGCTT
GTCTTCAATGAAATTCTTCCGGAATCATTCCCTTACATGAATGAACCAACGAAGAGCAACATTGAAGAGA
AAACACCTGACCGTTTCTTCTTAGAAAAAGGTGCTGATGTTAAAGCTGTTATCGCACAGCAGCCAATCAA
TGCGCCGTTTAAAAAAGGCATTCTGGGTAAAATCATCGCGGAAATCTTTAAACGATTCCATATTACGGAA
ACGTCTAAAATGCTTGACCGCATGAAAAACCTAGGTTTCAAATATTCAACTAAAGCTGGTATTACAGTTG
GGGTTTCTGACATCGTCGTACTCGATGATAAACAAGAAATTCTTGAGGAAGCGCAAAGCAAAGTTGACAA
CGTTATGAAGCAATTCCGCCGCGGTCTTATCACTGAAGAAGAACGCTATGAGAGAGTCATCTCTATCTGG
AGTGCTGCAAAAGACGTTATCCAAGGCAAACTGATGAAATCACTTGATGAACTCAACCCGATCTACATGA
TGAGTGACTCTGGTGCCCGTGGTAACGCATCTAACTTTACGCAGCTTGCCGGAATGCGCGGCCTGATGGC
CAACCCGGCTGGACGTATCATTGAGTTGCCGATCAAATCAAGTTTCCGTGAAGGTCTGACAGTATTGGAG
TACTTTATCTCCACACACGGTGCGCGTAAAGGTCTTGCCGATACCGCTCTTAAAACTGCTGACTCAGGTT
ACCTTACACGCCGTCTCGTTGACGTTGCTCAGGATGTTATCATCCGTGAAACTGATTGCGGAACTGACCG
AGGCATTCTTGCTAAGCCTCTTAAAGAAGGAACTGAGACAATTGAGCGCTTAGAAGAACGCTTAATCGGA
CGTTTTGCAAGAAAACAAGTGAAGCACCCTGAAACAGGTGAAGTGCTTGTGAATGAAAACGAACTGATCG
ATGAAGATAAAGCACTGGAGATTGTCGAAGCCGGCATTGAAGAAGTGTGGATCCGTTCTGCCTTCACATG
TAATACGCCTCATGGTGTATGTAAACGATGCTATGGCCGAAATCTTGCAACTGGCTCCGATGTTGAAGTC
GGTGAAGCTGTCGGAATCATTGCTGCCCAATCAATCGGTGAGCCTGGTACACAGTTAACAATGCGTACAT
TCCATACAGGCGGGGTTGCCGGAGACGATATCACACAGGGTCTTCCGCGTATCCAAGAGCTTTTCGAAGC
GCGTAATCCGAAAGGTCAGGCAACAATTACAGAAATCGACGGTACAGTCGTTGAGATCAATGAAGTTCGT
GATAAGCAACAGGAAATTGTGGTTCAAGGCGCAGTGGAAACACGTTCTTATACGGCACCTTACAACTCCC
GCCTGAAAGTAGCGGAAGGAGATAAAATTACTCGAGGCCAAGTACTGACAGAAGGTTCAATCGATCCGAA
AGAACTTCTTAAAGTGACTGACCTGACGACTGTTCAAGAGTATCTTCTCCATGAGGTTCAAAAGGTTTAC
CGTATGCAGGGTGTTGAAATCGGTGATAAACACGTAGAAGTAATGGTTCGCCAGATGCTTCGCAAAGTAC
GCGTGATTGATGCCGGTGACACTGATGTGCTTCCAGGTACATTGCTTGATATTCACCAATTTACTGAAGC
GAACAAAAAGGTATTGCTTGAAGGCAACCGACCAGCTACAGGCCGTCCTGTCTTACTCGGTATTACAAAA
GCATCTCTTGAAACTGATTCATTCTTATCTGCTGCTTCCTTCCAGGAAACAACACGCGTCCTTACAGATG
CAGCGATCAAAGGTAAGCGTGACGAGCTTCTCGGCTTGAAAGAGAATGTTATCATCGGTAAGCTTGTTCC
AGCAGGTACAGGAATGATGAAATACCGTAAAGTAAAACCAGTATCAAATGTTCAGCCGACTGACGATATG
GTCCCGGTTGAAGGTACCCACCATCACCATCACCATCACCATCACTAACATGGCATGCATCGATAGATCC
GGCTGCTAACAAAGCCCGAAAGGAAGCTGAGTTGGCTGCTGCCACCGCTGAGCAATAACTAGCATAACCC
CTTGGGGCCTCTAAACGGGTCTTGAGGGGTTTTTTGCTGAAAGGAGGAACTATATCCGGATATCCACAGG
ACGGGTGTGGTCGCCATGATCGCGTAGTCGATAGTGGCTCCAAGTAGCGAAGCGAGCAGGACTGGGCGGC
GGCCAAAGCGGTCGGACAGTGCTCCGAGAACGGGTGCGCATAGAAATTGCATCAACGCATATAGCGCTAG
CAGCACGCCATAGTGACTGGCGATGCTGTCGGAATGGACGATATCCCGCAAGAGGCCCGGCAGTACCGGC
ATAACCAAGCCTATCTACAGCATCCAGGGTGACGGTGCCGAGGATGACGATGAGCGCATTGTTAGATTTC
ATACACGGTGCCTGACTGCGTTAGCAATTTAACTGTGATAAACTACCGCATTAAAGCTTATCGATGATAA
GCTGTCAAACATGAGAATTAATTCTTGAAGACGAAAGGGCCTCGTGATACGCCTATTTTTATAGGTTAAT
GTCATGATAATAATGGTTTCTTAGACGTCAGGTGGCACTTTTCGGGGAAATGTGCGCGGAACCCCTATTT
GTTTATTTTTCTAAATACATTCAAATATGTATCCGCTCATGAGACAATAACCCTGATAAATGCTTCAATA
ATATTGAAAAAGGAAGAGTATGAGTATTCAACATTTCCGTGTCGCCCTTATTCCCTTTTTTGCGGCATTT
TGCCTTCCTGTTTTTGCTCACCCAGAAACGCTGGTGAAAGTAAAAGATGCTGAAGATCAGTTGGGTGCAC
GAGTGGGTTACATCGAACTGGATCTCAACAGCGGTAAGATCCTTGAGAGTTTTCGCCCCGAAGAACGTTT
TCCAATGATGAGCACTTTTAAAGTTCTGCTATGTGGCGCGGTATTATCCCGTGTTGACGCCGGGCAAGAG
CAACTCGGTCGCCGCATACACTATTCTCAGAATGACTTGGTTGAGTACTCACCAGTCACAGAAAAGCATC
TTACGGATGGCATGACAGTAAGAGAATTATGCAGTGCTGCCATAACCATGAGTGATAACACTGCGGCCAA
CTTACTTCTGACAACGATCGGAGGACCGAAGGAGCTAACCGCTTTTTTGCACAACATGGGGGATCATGTA
ACTCGCCTTGATCGTTGGGAACCGGAGCTGAATGAAGCCATACCAAACGACGAGCGTGACACCACGATGC
CTGCAGCAATGGCAACAACGTTGCGCAAACTATTAACTGGCGAACTACTTACTCTAGCTTCCCGGCAACA
ATTAATAGACTGGATGGAGGCGGATAAAGTTGCAGGACCACTTCTGCGCTCGGCCCTTCCGGCTGGCTGG
TTTATTGCTGATAAATCTGGAGCCGGTGAGCGTGGGTCTCGCGGTATCATTGCAGCACTGGGGCCAGATG
GTAAGCCCTCCCGTATCGTAGTTATCTACACGACGGGGAGTCAGGCAACTATGGATGAACGAAATAGACA
GATCGCTGAGATAGGTGCCTCACTGATTAAGCATTGGTAACTGTCAGACCAAGTTTACTCATATATACTT
TAGATTGATTTAAAACTTCATTTTTAATTTAAAAGGATCTAGGTGAAGATCCTTTTTGATAATCTCATGA
CCAAAATCCCTTAACGTGAGTTTTCGTTCCACTGAGCGTCAGACCCCGTAGAAAAGATCAAAGGATCTTC
